Addgene plasmid #171546: pGEX-4T-1-Staufen-dsRBD(+6)
Purpose: Encoding part of the Drosophila Staufen protein from M571 to P656
Depositing lab: Yan Zeng. Depositing organization: Nanjing Agricultural University. Publication: Extending the L1 region in canonical double-stranded RNA-binding domains impairs their functions. Zhang X, Li P, Zhong H, Yang F, Liu F, Yedid G, Zeng Y. Acta Biochim Biophys Sin (Shanghai). 2021 Mar 26;53(4):463-471. doi: 10.1093/abbs/gmab014. PubMed 33751023.
Backbone
  Vector backbone: pGEX-4T-1
  Vector type: Bacterial Expression
Growth in bacteria
  Bacterial resistance: Ampicillin, 100 μg/mL
  Growth temperature: 37°C
  Growth strain: DH5alpha
  Copy number: Low Copy
Gene/Insert
  Gene/Insert name: Staufen
  Species: D. melanogaster (fly)
  Mutation: a six amino acid_TRLTEG_insertion in the L1 region
  Entrez Gene: stau (a.k.a. Dmel_CG5753, CG5753, Dmel\CG5753, Dmstau, STAU, Stau, Stau1, Stauf, Staufen, dStau)
  Cloning method: Restriction Enzyme; 5′ cloning site Unknown (unknown if destroyed)
Terms and licenses: Academic/Nonprofit Terms; Industry Terms: Not Available to Industry
How to cite: pGEX-4T-1-Staufen-dsRBD(+6) was a gift from Yan Zeng (Addgene plasmid # 171546 ; http://n2t.net/addgene:171546 ; RRID:Addgene_171546)
