[The description below was written by a language model from this plasmid's Addgene catalogue record and pLannotate feature annotations shown in this document.]
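Description:
pGEX-4T-1-Staufen-dsRBD(+6) is a bacterial expression plasmid built on the pGEX-4T-1 backbone for producing a glutathione S-transferase fusion protein in E. coli. It replicates from a ColE1/pMB1-type origin and is selected with ampicillin through the β-lactamase (AmpR) gene and its own promoter. The catalogue lists it as low copy, whereas the automated annotation gives the origin its generic high-copy family label, and only short fragments of rop and bom are detected. The backbone also carries lacI under its native promoter, together with leftover lac promoter/operator and lacZα sequences typical of pGEX vectors.

The expression cassette consists of the strong hybrid tac promoter followed by a lac operator, so transcription is held off by the plasmid-encoded Lac repressor and switched on with IPTG. This drives the Schistosoma japonicum GST open reading frame, followed a short distance downstream by the insert. According to the record, the insert encodes the part of Drosophila melanogaster Staufen from M571 to P656, a double-stranded RNA-binding domain (dsRBD), modified by a six-residue insertion that lengthens the L1 region of the domain. The annotation tool labels this roughly 300 nt segment as a fragment of mouse Stau2. This most likely reflects homology matching to a related database protein, and the catalogue species assignment is fly. The cloning sites are not recorded.

The GST tag allows affinity purification of the fusion protein on glutathione resin. The associated study examined how extending the L1 region in canonical dsRBDs impairs their function, so this construct most likely provides the recombinant L1-extended Staufen domain for comparison with the unmodified domain.
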