Features (pLannotate 1.2.2; 17 found; start..end, strand, type, name):
     92..113     +  protein_bind   CAP binding site: CAP binding activates transcription in the presence of cAMP. E. coli catabolite activator protein
    128..158     +  promoter       lac promoter: promoter for the E. coli lac operon
    166..182     +  protein_bind   lac operator: The lac repressor binds to the lac operator to inhibit transcription in E. coli. This inhibition can be relieved by adding lactose or isopropyl-β-D-thiogalactopyranoside (IPTG). lac repressor encoded by lacI
    202..375     +  CDS            lacZα: LacZα fragment of β-galactosidase; lacZ fragment
    639..755     -  CDS            yciV (fragment): RNAAM_ECOLI - Also known as trpH From Escherichia coli (strain K12).
    831..859     +  promoter       tac promoter: strong E. coli promoter; hybrid between the trp and lac UV5 promoters
    867..883     +  protein_bind   lac operator: The lac repressor binds to the lac operator to inhibit transcription in E. coli. This inhibition can be relieved by adding lactose or isopropyl-β-D-thiogalactopyranoside (IPTG). lac repressor encoded by lacI
    906..1559    +  CDS            GST26_SCHJA: Experimental evidence at protein level: Swiss-Prot protein existence level 1. GST isoenzymes appear to play a central role in the parasite detoxification system. Other functions are also suspected including a role in increasing the solubility of haematin in the parasite gut. From Schistosoma japonicum (Blood fluke).
   1578..1877    +  CDS            Stau2 (fragment): STAU2_MOUSE - Experimental evidence at protein level: Swiss-Prot protein existence level 1. RNA-binding protein required for the microtubule-dependent transport of neuronal RNA from the cell body to the dendrite. As protein synthesis occurs within the dendrite, the localization of specific mRNAs to dendrites may be a prerequisite for neurite outgrowth and plasticity at sites distant from the cell body (By similarity). From Mus musculus (Mouse).
   1898..1937    +  CDS            rop (fragment): Rop protein, which maintains plasmids at low copy number; rop
   2039..2079    +  misc_feature   bom (fragment): basis of mobility region from pBR322
   2184..2288    +  promoter       AmpR promoter: bla
   2289..3149    +  CDS            AmpR: β-lactamase; bla; confers resistance to ampicillin, carbenicillin, and related antibiotics
   3320..3908    +  rep_origin     ori: high-copy-number ColE1/pMB1/pBR322/pUC origin of replication
   4094..4145    -  misc_feature   bom (fragment): basis of mobility region from pBR322
   4152..4229    +  promoter       lacI promoter: lacI
   4230..79      +  CDS            lacI (across the origin): lac repressor; lacI; The lac repressor binds to the lac operator to inhibit transcription in E. coli. This inhibition can be relieved by adding lactose or isopropyl-β-D-thiogalactopyranoside (IPTG).
>Addgene plasmid #171546 | pGEX-4T-1-Staufen-dsRBD(+6) | addgene full sequence | sequence record 339623 | Addgene NGS Result
AACCGCCTCTCCCCGCGCGTTGGCCGATTCATTAATGCAGCTGGCACGACAGGTTTCCCGACTGGAAAGC
GGGCAGTGAGCGCAACGCAATTAATGTAAGTTAGCTCACTCATTAGGCACCCCAGGCTTTACACTTTATG
CTTCCGGCTCGTATGTTGTGTGGAATTGTGAGCGGATAACAATTTCACACAGGAAACAGCTATGACCATG
ATTACGGATTCACTGGCCGTCGTTTTACAACGTCGTGACTGGGAAAACCCTGGCGTTACCCAACTTAATC
GCCTTGCAGCACATCCCCCTTTCGCCAGCTGGCGTAATAGCGAAGAGGCCCGCACCGATCGCCCTTCCCA
ACAGTTGCGCAGCCTGAATGGCGAATGGCGCTTTGCCTGGTTTCCGGCACCAGAAGCGGTGCCGGAAAGC
TGGCTGGAGTGCGATCTTCCTGAGGCCGATACTGTCGTCGTCCCCTCAAACTGGCAGATGCACGGTTACG
ATGCGCCCATCTACACCAACGTGACCTATCCCATTACGGTCAATCCGCCGTTTGTTCCCACGGAGAATCC
GACGGGTTGTTACTCGCTCACATTTAATGTTGATGAAAGCTGGCTACAGGAAGGCCAGACGCGAATTATT
TTTGATGGCGTTGGAATTAGCTTATCGACTGCACGGTGCACCAATGCTTCTGGCGTCAGGCAGCCATCGG
AAGCTGTGGTATGGCTGTGCAGGTCGTAAATCACTGCATAATTCGTGTCGCTCAAGGCGCACTCCCGTTC
TGGATAATGTTTTTTGCGCCGACATCATAACGGTTCTGGCAAATATTCTGAAATGAGCTGTTGACAATTA
ATCATCGGCTCGTATAATGTGTGGAATTGTGAGCGGATAACAATTTCACACAGGAAACAGTATTCATGTC
CCCTATACTAGGTTATTGGAAAATTAAGGGCCTTGTGCAACCCACTCGACTTCTTTTGGAATATCTTGAA
GAAAAATATGAAGAGCATTTGTATGAGCGCGATGAAGGTGATAAATGGCGAAACAAAAAGTTTGAATTGG
GTTTGGAGTTTCCCAATCTTCCTTATTATATTGATGGTGATGTTAAATTAACACAGTCTATGGCCATCAT
ACGTTATATAGCTGACAAGCACAACATGTTGGGTGGTTGTCCAAAAGAGCGTGCAGAGATTTCAATGCTT
GAAGGAGCGGTTTTGGATATTAGATACGGTGTTTCGAGAATTGCATATAGTAAAGACTTTGAAACTCTCA
AAGTTGATTTTCTTAGCAAGCTACCTGAAATGCTGAAAATGTTCGAAGATCGTTTATGTCATAAAACATA
TTTAAATGGTGATCATGTAACCCATCCTGACTTCATGTTGTATGACGCTCTTGATGTTGTTTTATACATG
GACCCAATGTGCCTGGATGCGTTCCCAAAATTAGTTTGTTTTAAAAAACGTATTGAAGCTATCCCACAAA
TTGATAAGTACTTGAAATCCAGCAAGTATATAGCATGGCCTTTGCAGGGCTGGCAAGCCACGTTTGGTGG
TGGCGACCATCCTCCAAAATCGGATCTGGTTCCGCGTGGATCCATGATGGATGAGGGTGACAAGAAGTCG
CCCATCTCGCAGGTTCATGAGATCGGAATTACCCTTCGGACTGAAGGTAAGCGCAACATGACCGTTCATT
TTAAGGTGTTGCGCGAGGAGGGGCCGGCGCACATGAAGAACTTTATAACAGCCTGCATTGTGGGATCTAT
TGTCACTGAAGGAGAAGGAAATGGCAAAAAAGTGTCCAAGAAGCGTGCCGCGGAAAAGATGCTCGTCGAG
TTGCAAAAGCTGCCGCCCCTTACGCCCACCAAGCAAACGCCATAACTCGAGCGGCCGCATCGTGACTGAC
TGACGATCTGCCTCGCGCGTTTCGGTGATGACGGTGAAAACCTCTGACACATGCAGCTCCCGGAGACGGT
CACAGCTTGTCTGTAAGCGGATGCCGGGAGCAGACAAGCCCGTCAGGGCGCGTCAGCGGGTGTTGGCGGG
TGTCGGGGCGCAGCCATGACCCAGTCACGTAGCGATAGCGGAGTGTATAATTCTTGAAGACGAAAGGGCC
TCGTGATACGCCTATTTTTATAGGTTAATGTCATGATAATAATGGTTTCTTAGACGTCAGGTGGCACTTT
TCGGGGAAATGTGCGCGGAACCCCTATTTGTTTATTTTTCTAAATACATTCAAATATGTATCCGCTCATG
AGACAATAACCCTGATAAATGCTTCAATAATATTGAAAAAGGAAGAGTATGAGTATTCAACATTTCCGTG
TCGCCCTTATTCCCTTTTTTGCGGCATTTTGCCTTCCTGTTTTTGCTCACCCAGAAACGCTGGTGAAAGT
AAAAGATGCTGAAGATCAGTTGGGTGCACGAGTGGGTTACATCGAACTGGATCTCAACAGCGGTAAGATC
CTTGAGAGTTTTCGCCCCGAAGAACGTTTTCCAATGATGAGCACTTTTAAAGTTCTGCTATGTGGCGCGG
TATTATCCCGTGTTGACGCCGGGCAAGAGCAACTCGGTCGCCGCATACACTATTCTCAGAATGACTTGGT
TGAGTACTCACCAGTCACAGAAAAGCATCTTACGGATGGCATGACAGTAAGAGAATTATGCAGTGCTGCC
ATAACCATGAGTGATAACACTGCGGCCAACTTACTTCTGACAACGATCGGAGGACCGAAGGAGCTAACCG
CTTTTTTGCACAACATGGGGGATCATGTAACTCGCCTTGATCGTTGGGAACCGGAGCTGAATGAAGCCAT
ACCAAACGACGAGCGTGACACCACGATGCCTGCAGCAATGGCAACAACGTTGCGCAAACTATTAACTGGC
GAACTACTTACTCTAGCTTCCCGGCAACAATTAATAGACTGGATGGAGGCGGATAAAGTTGCAGGACCAC
TTCTGCGCTCGGCCCTTCCGGCTGGCTGGTTTATTGCTGATAAATCTGGAGCCGGTGAGCGTGGGTCTCG
CGGTATCATTGCAGCACTGGGGCCAGATGGTAAGCCCTCCCGTATCGTAGTTATCTACACGACGGGGAGT
CAGGCAACTATGGATGAACGAAATAGACAGATCGCTGAGATAGGTGCCTCACTGATTAAGCATTGGTAAC
TGTCAGACCAAGTTTACTCATATATACTTTAGATTGATTTAAAACTTCATTTTTAATTTAAAAGGATCTA
GGTGAAGATCCTTTTTGATAATCTCATGACCAAAATCCCTTAACGTGAGTTTTCGTTCCACTGAGCGTCA
GACCCCGTAGAAAAGATCAAAGGATCTTCTTGAGATCCTTTTTTTCTGCGCGTAATCTGCTGCTTGCAAA
CAAAAAAACCACCGCTACCAGCGGTGGTTTGTTTGCCGGATCAAGAGCTACCAACTCTTTTTCCGAAGGT
AACTGGCTTCAGCAGAGCGCAGATACCAAATACTGTCCTTCTAGTGTAGCCGTAGTTAGGCCACCACTTC
AAGAACTCTGTAGCACCGCCTACATACCTCGCTCTGCTAATCCTGTTACCAGTGGCTGCTGCCAGTGGCG
ATAAGTCGTGTCTTACCGGGTTGGACTCAAGACGATAGTTACCGGATAAGGCGCAGCGGTCGGGCTGAAC
GGGGGGTTCGTGCACACAGCCCAGCTTGGAGCGAACGACCTACACCGAACTGAGATACCTACAGCGTGAG
CTATGAGAAAGCGCCACGCTTCCCGAAGGGAGAAAGGCGGACAGGTATCCGGTAAGCGGCAGGGTCGGAA
CAGGAGAGCGCACGAGGGAGCTTCCAGGGGGAAACGCCTGGTATCTTTATAGTCCTGTCGGGTTTCGCCA
CCTCTGACTTGAGCGTCGATTTTTGTGATGCTCGTCAGGGGGGCGGAGCCTATGGAAAAACGCCAGCAAC
GCGGCCTTTTTACGGTTCCTGGCCTTTTGCTGGCCTTTTGCTCACATGTTCTTTCCTGCGTTATCCCCTG
ATTCTGTGGATAACCGTATTACCGCCTTTGAGTGAGCTGATACCGCTCGCCGCAGCCGAACGACCGAGCG
CAGCGAGTCAGTGAGCGAGGAAGCGGAAGAGCGCCTGATGCGGTATTTTCTCCTTACGCATCTGTGCGGT
ATTTCACACCGCATAAATTCCGACACCATCGAATGGCGCAAAACCTTTCGCGGTATGGCATGATAGCGCC
CGGAAGAGAGTCAATTCAGGGTGGTGAATGTGAAACCAGTAACGTTATACGATGTCGCAGAGTATGCCGG
TGTCTCTTATCAGACCGTTTCCCGCGTGGTGAACCAGGCCAGCCACGTTTCTGCGAAAACGCGGGAAAAA
GTGGAAGCGGCGATGGCGGAGCTGAATTACATTCCCAACCGCGTGGCACAACAACTGGCGGGCAAACAGT
CGTTGCTGATTGGCGTTGCCACCTCCAGTCTGGCCCTGCACGCGCCGTCGCAAATTGTCGCGGCGATTAA
ATCTCGCGCCGATCAACTGGGTGCCAGCGTGGTGGTGTCGATGGTAGAACGAAGCGGCGTCGAAGCCTGT
AAAGCGGCGGTGCACAATCTTCTCGCGCAACGCGTCAGTGGGCTGATCATTAACTATCCGCTGGATGACC
AGGATGCCATTGCTGTGGAAGCTGCCTGCACTAATGTTCCGGCGTTATTTCTTGATGTCTCTGACCAGAC
ACCCATCAACAGTATTATTTTCTCCCATGAAGACGGTACGCGACTGGGCGTGGAGCATCTGGTCGCATTG
GGTCACCAGCAAATCGCGCTGTTAGCGGGCCCATTAAGTTCTGTCTCGGCGCGTCTGCGTCTGGCTGGCT
GGCATAAATATCTCACTCGCAATCAAATTCAGCCGATAGCGGAACGGGAAGGCGACTGGAGTGCCATGTC
CGGTTTTCAACAAACCATGCAAATGCTGAATGAGGGCATCGTTCCCACTGCGATGCTGGTTGCCAACGAT
CAGATGGCGCTGGGCGCAATGCGCGCCATTACCGAGTCCGGGCTGCGCGTTGGTGCGGATATCTCGGTAG
TGGGATACGACGATACCGAAGACAGCTCATGTTATATCCCGCCGTTAACCACCATCAAACAGGATTTTCG
CCTGCTGGGGCAAACCAGCGTGGACCGCTTGCTGCAACTCTCTCAGGGCCAGGCGGTGAAGGGCAATCAG
CTGTTGCCCGTCTCACTGGTGAAAAGAAAAACCACCCTGGCGCCCAATACGCA
